Addgene plasmid #247374: pQE30-His-zfAAA-T7RNAP
Purpose: The plasmid encode N-terminal his tagged zf438-T7 RNAP that pair with pzfAAA-d1T7 promoter
Depositing lab: Sebastian Maerkl. Depositing organization: Swiss Federal Institute of Technology (EPFL). Publication: A T7 RNAP regulatory toolbox for cell-free network engineering and biosensing applications. Lee P-W, Mottaghi SS, Lugnier MG, Maerkl SJ. bioRxiv 2025.06.18.660355 10.1101/2025.06.18.660355.
Backbone
  Vector backbone: pQE30
  Backbone manufacturer: Qiagen
  Backbone size w/o insert (bp): 3461
  Total vector size (bp): 6408
  Vector type: Bacterial Expression
Growth in bacteria
  Bacterial resistance: Ampicillin, 100 μg/mL
  Growth temperature: 37°C
  Growth strain: NEB Stable
  Copy number: Unknown
Gene/Insert
  Gene/Insert name: His-zfAAA-T7RNAP
  Species: Synthetic
  Insert size (bp): 2988
  Promoter: T5-lacO
  Tag / fusion protein: His (N terminal on insert)
  Cloning method: Gibson Cloning
  Sequencing primers: 5′ ctttcgtcttcacctcgag
Terms and licenses: Academic/Nonprofit Terms; Industry Terms: Not Available to Industry
Depositor comments: Please visit https://doi.org/10.1101/2025.06.18.660355 for bioRxiv preprint.
How to cite: pQE30-His-zfAAA-T7RNAP was a gift from Sebastian Maerkl (Addgene plasmid # 247374 ; http://n2t.net/addgene:247374 ; RRID:Addgene_247374)
