[The description below was written by a language model from this plasmid's Addgene catalogue record and pLannotate feature annotations shown in this document.]
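Description:
pQE30-His-zfAAA-T7RNAP is a 6.4 kb bacterial expression plasmid built on the Qiagen pQE30 backbone and used to produce an engineered T7 RNA polymerase in E. coli. It replicates from a ColE1/pMB1-type origin, flanked by a pBR322 bom region and a remnant of rop. Selection is with ampicillin through the bla gene and its native promoter. The feature table also shows a cat coding sequence preceded by only a fragment of its promoter and followed by the rrnB T1 terminator. This is a carry-over element of the pQE backbone, and chloramphenicol is not listed as a selection marker for this plasmid.

The roughly 3 kb synthetic insert, assembled by Gibson cloning, sits downstream of the phage T5 promoter, which is read by host RNA polymerase. The promoter carries lac operator sequences, so expression is repressed by LacI and induced with IPTG. The lambda t0 terminator ends the transcript. The open reading frame encodes an N-terminal His tag for affinity purification, followed by a zinc-finger DNA-binding domain and the full T7 RNA polymerase coding sequence. The zinc-finger domain is called zfAAA in the plasmid name and zf438 in the purpose field, and it is detected in the annotation as an EGR1/Zif268-like fragment.

According to the record, this fusion is meant to pair with a cognate pzfAAA-d1T7 promoter. That implies the zinc finger directs the polymerase to a modified T7 promoter carrying the matching binding site, although the record does not describe the promoter design. The plasmid belongs to a T7 RNAP regulatory toolbox for cell-free gene network engineering and biosensing, and it serves as the source of the purified polymerase component.
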