Features (pLannotate 1.2.2; 13 found; start..end, strand, type, name):
    171..1031    -  CDS            AmpR: β-lactamase; bla; confers resistance to ampicillin, carbenicillin, and related antibiotics
   1032..1136    -  promoter       AmpR promoter: bla
   1246..1290    +  promoter       T5 promoter: bacteriophage T5 promoter for E. coli RNA polymerase, with embedded lac operator
   1298..1314    +  protein_bind   lac operator: The lac repressor binds to the lac operator to inhibit transcription in E. coli. This inhibition can be relieved by adding lactose or isopropyl-β-D-thiogalactopyranoside (IPTG). lac repressor encoded by lacI
   1405..1494    +  CDS            EGR1 (fragment): EGR1_SERCA - Also known as ZENK From Serinus canaria (Island canary) (Fringilla canaria).
   1687..4335    +  CDS            RPOL_BPT7: Experimental evidence at protein level: Swiss-Prot protein existence level 1. Highly processive DNA-dependent RNA polymerase that catalyzes the transcription of class II and class III viral genes. Recognizes a specific promoter sequence and enters first into an 'abortive phase' where very short transcripts are synthesized and released before proceeding to the processive transcription of long RNA chains. Unwinds the double-stranded DNA to expose the coding strand for templating. Participates in the initiation of viral DNA replication presumably by making primers accessible to the DNA polymerase
   4391..4485    +  terminator     lambda t0 terminator: transcription terminator from phage lambda
   4500..4528    +  promoter       cat promoter (fragment): promoter of the E. coli cat gene encoding chloramphenicol acetyltransferase
   4529..5185    +  CDS            cat: CAT_ECOLX - Experimental evidence at protein level: Swiss-Prot protein existence level 1. This enzyme is an effector of chloramphenicol resistance in bacteria. From Escherichia coli. This protein is used as a marker in many commonly used cloning vectors, such as pACYC184.
   5253..5339    +  terminator     rrnB T1 terminator: Escherichia coli rrnB; transcription terminator T1 from the E. coli rrnB gene
   5351..5392    +  CDS            rop (fragment): Rop protein, which maintains plasmids at low copy number; rop
   5494..5634    +  misc_feature   bom: basis of mobility region from pBR322
   5820..6408    -  rep_origin     ori: high-copy-number ColE1/pMB1/pBR322/pUC origin of replication
>Addgene plasmid #247374 | pQE30-His-zfAAA-T7RNAP | addgene full sequence | sequence record 491695 | Addgene NGS Result
GAAGATCCTTTGATCTTTTCTACGGGGTCTGACGCTCAGTGGAACGAAAACTCACGTTAAGGGATTTTGG
TCATGAGATTATCAAAAAGGATCTTCACCTAGATCCTTTTAAATTAAAAATGAAGTTTTAAATCAATCTA
AAGTATATATGAGTAAACTTGGTCTGACAGTTACCAATGCTTAATCAGTGAGGCACCTATCTCAGCGATC
TGTCTATTTCGTTCATCCATAGTTGCCTGACTCCCCGTCGTGTAGATAACTACGATACGGGAGGGCTTAC
CATCTGGCCCCAGTGCTGCAATGATACCGCGAGACCCACGCTCACCGGCTCCAGATTTATCAGCAATAAA
CCAGCCAGCCGGAAGGGCCGAGCGCAGAAGTGGTCCTGCAACTTTATCCGCCTCCATCCAGTCTATTAAT
TGTTGCCGGGAAGCTAGAGTAAGTAGTTCGCCAGTTAATAGTTTGCGCAACGTTGTTGCCATTGCTACAG
GCATCGTGGTGTCACGCTCGTCGTTTGGTATGGCTTCATTCAGCTCCGGTTCCCAACGATCAAGGCGAGT
TACATGATCCCCCATGTTGTGCAAAAAAGCGGTTAGCTCCTTCGGTCCTCCGATCGTTGTCAGAAGTAAG
TTGGCCGCAGTGTTATCACTCATGGTTATGGCAGCACTGCATAATTCTCTTACTGTCATGCCATCCGTAA
GATGCTTTTCTGTGACTGGTGAGTACTCAACCAAGTCATTCTGAGAATAGTGTATGCGGCGACCGAGTTG
CTCTTGCCCGGCGTCAATACGGGATAATACCGCGCCACATAGCAGAACTTTAAAAGTGCTCATCATTGGA
AAACGTTCTTCGGGGCGAAAACTCTCAAGGATCTTACCGCTGTTGAGATCCAGTTCGATGTAACCCACTC
GTGCACCCAACTGATCTTCAGCATCTTTTACTTTCACCAGCGTTTCTGGGTGAGCAAAAACAGGAAGGCA
AAATGCCGCAAAAAAGGGAATAAGGGCGACACGGAAATGTTGAATACTCATACTCTTCCTTTTTCAATAT
TATTGAAGCATTTATCAGGGTTATTGTCTCATGAGCGGATACATATTTGAATGTATTTAGAAAAATAAAC
AAATAGGGGTTCCGCGCACATTTCCCCGAAAAGTGCCACCTGACGTCTAAGAAACCATTATTATCATGAC
ATTAACCTATAAAAATAGGCGTATCACGAGGCCCTTTCGTCTTCACCTCGAGAAATCATAAAAAATTTAT
TTGCTTTGTGAGCGGATAACAATTATAATAGATTCAATTGTGAGCGGATAACAATTTCACACAGAATTCA
TTAAAGAGGAGAAATTAACTATGCATCACCACCATCATCACATGGAACGTCCGTACGCTTGCCCGGTTGA
ATCTTGCGACCGTCGTTTCTCTCGTTCTGACGAACTGACCCGTCATATTAGAATTCATACTGGACAAAAA
CCATTCCAATGTAGAATTTGTATGAGAAATTTCTCTCGTTCTGACCACCTGACCACCCACATCCGTACCC
ACACCGGTGAAAAACCGTTCGCTTGCGACATCTGCGGTCGTAAATTCGCTCGTTCTGACGAACGTAAACG
TCACACCAAAATCCACCTGCGTCAGGGGTCCGGAGGCGGAGGGTCCGGAGGCGGGGGATCCGGTGGTGGT
GGTTCTATGAACACGATTAACATCGCTAAGAACGACTTCTCTGACATCGAACTGGCTGCTATCCCGTTCA
ACACTCTGGCTGACCATTACGGTGAGCGTTTAGCTCGCGAACAGTTGGCCCTTGAGCATGAGTCTTACGA
GATGGGTGAAGCACGCTTCCGCAAGATGTTTGAGCGTCAACTTAAAGCTGGTGAGGTTGCGGATAACGCT
GCCGCCAAGCCTCTCATCACTACCCTACTCCCTAAGATGATTGCACGCATCAACGACTGGTTTGAGGAAG
TGAAAGCTAAGCGCGGCAAGCGCCCGACAGCCTTCCAGTTCCTGCAAGAAATCAAGCCGGAAGCCGTAGC
GTACATCACCATTAAGACCACTCTGGCTTGCCTAACCAGTGCTGACAATACAACCGTTCAGGCTGTAGCA
AGCGCAATCGGTCGGGCCATTGAGGACGAGGCTCGCTTCGGTCGTATCCGTGACCTTGAAGCTAAGCACT
TCAAGAAAAACGTTGAGGAACAACTCAACAAGCGCGTAGGGCACGTCTACAAGAAAGCATTTATGCAAGT
TGTCGAGGCTGACATGCTCTCTAAGGGTCTACTCGGTGGCGAGGCGTGGTCTTCGTGGCATAAGGAAGAC
TCTATTCATGTAGGAGTACGCTGCATCGAGATGCTCATTGAGTCAACCGGAATGGTTAGCTTACACCGCC
AAAATGCTGGCGTAGTAGGTCAAGACTCTGAGACTATCGAACTCGCACCTGAATACGCTGAGGCTATCGC
AACCCGTGCAGGTGCGCTGGCTGGCATCTCTCCGATGTTCCAACCTTGCGTAGTTCCTCCTAAGCCGTGG
ACTGGCATTACTGGTGGTGGCTATTGGGCTAACGGTCGTCGTCCTCTGGCGCTGGTGCGTACTCACAGTA
AGAAAGCACTGATGCGCTACGAAGACGTTTACATGCCTGAGGTGTACAAAGCGATTAACATTGCGCAAAA
CACCGCATGGAAAATCAACAAGAAAGTCCTAGCGGTCGCCAACGTAATCACCAAGTGGAAGCATTGTCCG
GTCGAGGACATCCCTGCGATTGAGCGTGAAGAACTCCCGATGAAACCGGAAGACATCGACATGAATCCTG
AGGCTCTCACCGCGTGGAAACGTGCTGCCGCTGCTGTGTACCGCAAGGACAAGGCTCGCAAGTCTCGCCG
TATCAGCCTTGAGTTCATGCTTGAGCAAGCCAATAAGTTTGCTAACCATAAGGCCATCTGGTTCCCTTAC
AACATGGACTGGCGCGGTCGTGTTTACGCTGTGTCAATGTTCAACCCGCAAGGTAACGATATGACCAAAG
GACTGCTTACGCTGGCGAAAGGTAAACCAATCGGTAAGGAAGGTTACTACTGGCTGAAAATCCACGGTGC
AAACTGTGCGGGTGTCGATAAGGTTCCGTTCCCTGAGCGCATCAAGTTCATTGAGGAAAACCACGAGAAC
ATCATGGCTTGCGCTAAGTCTCCACTGGAGAACACTTGGTGGGCTGAGCAAGATTCTCCGTTCTGCTTCC
TTGCGTTCTGCTTTGAGTACGCTGGGGTACAGCACCACGGCCTGAGCTATAACTGCTCCCTTCCGCTGGC
GTTTGACGGGTCTTGCTCTGGCATCCAGCACTTCTCCGCGATGCTCCGAGATGAGGTAGGTGGTCGCGCG
GTTAACTTGCTTCCTAGTGAAACCGTTCAGGACATCTACGGGATTGTTGCTAAGAAAGTCAACGAGATTC
TACAAGCAGACGCAATCAATGGGACCGATAACGAAGTAGTTACCGTGACCGATGAGAACACTGGTGAAAT
CTCTGAGAAAGTCAAGCTGGGCACTAAGGCACTGGCTGGTCAATGGCTGGCTTACGGTGTTACTCGCAGT
GTGACTAAGCGTTCAGTCATGACGCTGGCTTACGGGTCCAAAGAGTTCGGCTTCCGTCAACAAGTGCTGG
AAGATACCATTCAGCCAGCTATTGATTCCGGCAAGGGTCTGATGTTCACTCAGCCGAATCAGGCTGCTGG
ATACATGGCTAAGCTGATTTGGGAATCTGTGAGCGTGACGGTGGTAGCTGCGGTTGAAGCAATGAACTGG
CTTAAGTCTGCTGCTAAGCTGCTGGCTGCTGAGGTCAAAGATAAGAAGACTGGAGAGATTCTTCGCAAGC
GTTGCGCTGTGCATTGGGTAACTCCTGATGGTTTCCCTGTGTGGCAGGAATACAAGAAGCCTATTCAGAC
GCGCTTGAACCTGATGTTCCTCGGTCAGTTCCGCTTACAGCCTACCATTAACACCAACAAAGATAGCGAG
ATTGATGCACACAAACAGGAGTCTGGTATCGCTCCTAACTTTGTACACAGCCAAGACGGTAGCCACCTTC
GTAAGACTGTAGTGTGGGCACACGAGAAGTACGGAATCGAATCTTTTGCACTGATTCACGACTCCTTCGG
TACCATTCCGGCTGACGCTGCGAACCTGTTCAAAGCAGTGCGCGAAACTATGGTTGACACATATGAGTCT
TGTGATGTACTGGCTGATTTCTACGACCAGTTCGCTGACCAGTTGCACGAGTCTCAATTGGACAAAATGC
CAGCACTTCCGGCTAAAGGTAACTTGAACCTCCGTGACATCTTAGAGTCGGACTTCGCGTTCGCGTAACT
GCAGGCATCGCGTTCGCGTAACTGCAGCCAAGCTTAATTAGCTGAGCTTGGACTCCTGTTGATAGATCCA
GTAATGACCTCAGAACTCCATCTGGATTTGTTCAGAACGCTCGGTTGCCGCCGGGCGTTTTTTATTGGTG
AGAATCCAAGCTAGCTTGGCGAGATTTTCAGGAGCTAAGGAAGCTAAAATGGAGAAAAAAATCACTGGAT
ATACCACCGTTGATATATCCCAATGGCATCGTAAAGAACATTTTGAGGCATTTCAGTCAGTTGCTCAATG
TACCTATAACCAGACCGTTCAGCTGGATATTACGGCCTTTTTAAAGACCGTAAAGAAAAATAAGCACAAG
TTTTATCCGGCCTTTATTCACATTCTTGCCCGCCTGATGAATGCTCATCCGGAATTTCGTATGGCAATGA
AAGACGGTGAGCTGGTGATATGGGATAGTGTTCACCCTTGTTACACCGTTTTCCATGAGCAAACTGAAAC
GTTTTCATCGCTCTGGAGTGAATACCACGACGATTTCCGGCAGTTTCTACACATATATTCGCAAGATGTG
GCGTGTTACGGTGAAAACCTGGCCTATTTCCCTAAAGGGTTTATTGAGAATATGTTTTTCGTCTCAGCCA
ATCCCTGGGTGAGTTTCACCAGTTTTGATTTAAACGTGGCCAATATGGACAACTTCTTCGCCCCCGTTTT
CACCATGGGCAAATATTATACGCAAGGCGACAAGGTGCTGATGCCGCTGGCGATTCAGGTTCATCATGCC
GTTTGTGATGGCTTCCATGTCGGCAGAATGCTTAATGAATTACAACAGTACTGCGATGAGTGGCAGGGCG
GGGCGTAATTTTTTTAAGGCAGTTATTGGTGCCCTTAAACGCCTGGGGTAATGACTCTCTAGCTTGAGGC
ATCAAATAAAACGAAAGGCTCAGTCGAAAGACTGGGCCTTTCGTTTTATCTGTTGTTTGTCGGTGAACGC
TCTCCTGAGTAGGACAAATCCGCCCTCTAGAGCTGCCTCGCGCGTTTCGGTGATGACGGTGAAAACCTCT
GACACATGCAGCTCCCGGAGACGGTCACAGCTTGTCTGTAAGCGGATGCCGGGAGCAGACAAGCCCGTCA
GGGCGCGTCAGCGGGTGTTGGCGGGTGTCGGGGCGCAGCCATGACCCAGTCACGTAGCGATAGCGGAGTG
TATACTGGCTTAACTATGCGGCATCAGAGCAGATTGTACTGAGAGTGCACCATATGCGGTGTGAAATACC
GCACAGATGCGTAAGGAGAAAATACCGCATCAGGCGCTCTTCCGCTTCCTCGCTCACTGACTCGCTGCGC
TCGGTCGTTCGGCTGCGGCGAGCGGTATCAGCTCACTCAAAGGCGGTAATACGGTTATCCACAGAATCAG
GGGATAACGCAGGAAAGAACATGTGAGCAAAAGGCCAGCAAAAGGCCAGGAACCGTAAAAAGGCCGCGTT
GCTGGCGTTTTTCCATAGGCTCCGCCCCCCTGACGAGCATCACAAAAATCGACGCTCAAGTCAGAGGTGG
CGAAACCCGACAGGACTATAAAGATACCAGGCGTTTCCCCCTGGAAGCTCCCTCGTGCGCTCTCCTGTTC
CGACCCTGCCGCTTACCGGATACCTGTCCGCCTTTCTCCCTTCGGGAAGCGTGGCGCTTTCTCATAGCTC
ACGCTGTAGGTATCTCAGTTCGGTGTAGGTCGTTCGCTCCAAGCTGGGCTGTGTGCACGAACCCCCCGTT
CAGCCCGACCGCTGCGCCTTATCCGGTAACTATCGTCTTGAGTCCAACCCGGTAAGACACGACTTATCGC
CACTGGCAGCAGCCACTGGTAACAGGATTAGCAGAGCGAGGTATGTAGGCGGTGCTACAGAGTTCTTGAA
GTGGTGGCCTAACTACGGCTACACTAGAAGGACAGTATTTGGTATCTGCGCTCTGCTGAAGCCAGTTACC
TTCGGAAAAAGAGTTGGTAGCTCTTGATCCGGCAAACAAACCACCGCTGGTAGCGGTGGTTTTTTTGTTT
GCAAGCAGCAGATTACGCGCAGAAAAAAAGGATCTCAA
